>Addgene plasmid #182322 | pcDNA3-Lifeact-μDpTT | addgene full sequence | sequence record 362772 | Addgene NGS Result
GACGGATCGGGAGATCTCCCGATCCCCTATGGTGCACTCTCAGTACAATCTGCTCTGATGCCGCATAGTT
AAGCCAGTATCTGCTCCCTGCTTGTGTGTTGGAGGTCGCTGAGTAGTGCGCGAGCAAAATTTAAGCTACA
ACAAGGCAAGGCTTGACCGACAATTGCATGAAGAATCTGCTTAGGGTTAGGCGTTTTGCGCTGCTTCGCG
ATGTACGGGCCAGATATACGCGTTGACATTGATTATTGACTAGTTATTAATAGTAATCAATTACGGGGTC
ATTAGTTCATAGCCCATATATGGAGTTCCGCGTTACATAACTTACGGTAAATGGCCCGCCTGGCTGACCG
CCCAACGACCCCCGCCCATTGACGTCAATAATGACGTATGTTCCCATAGTAACGCCAATAGGGACTTTCC
ATTGACGTCAATGGGTGGAGTATTTACGGTAAACTGCCCACTTGGCAGTACATCAAGTGTATCATATGCC
AAGTACGCCCCCTATTGACGTCAATGACGGTAAATGGCCCGCCTGGCATTATGCCCAGTACATGACCTTA
TGGGACTTTCCTACTTGGCAGTACATCTACGTATTAGTCATCGCTATTACCATGGTGATGCGGTTTTGGC
AGTACATCAATGGGCGTGGATAGCGGTTTGACTCACGGGGATTTCCAAGTCTCCACCCCATTGACGTCAA
TGGGAGTTTGTTTTGGCACCAAAATCAACGGGACTTTCCAAAATGTCGTAACAACTCCGCCCCATTGACG
CAAATGGGCGGTAGGCGTGTACGGTGGGAGGTCTATATAAGCAGAGCTCTCTGGCTAACTAGAGAACCCA
CTGCTTACTGGCTTATCGAAATTAATACGACTCACTATAGGGAGACCCAAGCTTGCCGCCACCATGGGCG
TGGCCGACCTGATCAAGAAGTTCGAGAGCATCAGCAAGGAGGAGGGGGATCCAATGAGTGTGATTAAACC
AGACATGAAGATCAAGCTGCGTATGGAAGGCGCTGTAAATGGACACCCGTTCGCGATTGAAGGAGTTGGC
CTTGGGAAGCCTTTCGAGGGAAAACAGAGTATGGACCTTAAAGTCAAAGAAGGCGGACCTCTGCCTTTCG
CCTATGACATCTTGACAACTGTGTTCTGTTACGGCAACAGGGTATTCGCCAAATACCCAGAAAATATAGT
AGACTATTTCAAGCAGTCGTTTCCTGAGGGCTACTCTTGGGAACGAAGCATGAATTACGAAGACGGGGGC
ATTTGTAACGCGACAAACGACATAACCCTGGATGGTGACTGTTATATCTATGAAATTCGATTTGATGGTG
TGAACTTTCCTGCCAATGGTCCAGTTATGCAGAAGAGGACTGTGAAATGGGAGCCATCCACTGAGAAATT
GTATGTGCGTGATGGAGTGCTGAAGGGTGATGTTAACATGGCTCTGTCGCTTGAAGGAGGTGGCCATTAC
CGATGTGACTTCAAAACTACTTATAAAGCTAAGAAGGTTGTCCAGTTGCCAGACTATCACTTTGTGGACA
CACACATTGAGATTAAAAGCCACGACAAAGATTACAGTAATGTTAATCTGCATGAGCATGCCGAAGCGCA
TTCTGAGCTGCCGAGGCAGGCCAAGAGATCTGACGAGGTGGACGGTACCATGAGCGAGCTGATTAAGGAG
AACATGCACATGAAGCTGTACATGGAGGGCACCGTGAACAACCACCACTTCAAGTGCACATCCGAGGGCG
AAGGCAAGCCCTACGAGGGCACCCAGACCATGAGAATCAAGGTGGTCGAGGGCGGCCCTCTCCCCTTCGC
CTTCGACATCCTGGCTACCAGCTTCATGTACGGCAGCAGAACCTTCATCAACCACACCCAGGGCATCCCC
GATTTCTTTAAGCAGTCCTTCCCTGAGGGCTTCACATGGGAGAGAGTCACCACATACGAAGACGGGGGCG
TGCTGACCGCTACCCAGGACACCAGCCTCCAGGACGGCTGCCTCATCTACAACGTCAAGATCAGAGGGGT
GAACTTCCCATCCAACGGCCCTGTGATGCAGAAGAAAACACTCGGCTGGGAGGCCAACACCGAGATGCTG
TACCCCGCTGACGGCGGCCTGGAAGGCAGAACCGACATGGCCCTGAAGCTCGTGGGCGGGGGCCACCTGA
TCTGCAACTTCAAGACCACATACAGATCCAAGAAACCCGCTAAGAACCTCAAGATGCCCGGCGTCTACTA
TGTGGACCACAGACTGGAAAGAATCAAGGAGGCCGACAAAGAGACCTACGTCGAGCAGCACGAGGTGGCT
GTGGCCAGATACTGCGACCTCCCTAGCAAACTGGGGCACAAGTAAGAATTCTGCAGATATCCATCACACT
GGCGGCCGCTCGAGCATGCATCTAGAGGGCCCTATTCTATAGTGTCACCTAAATGCTAGAGCTCGCTGAT
CAGCCTCGACTGTGCCTTCTAGTTGCCAGCCATCTGTTGTTTGCCCCTCCCCCGTGCCTTCCTTGACCCT
GGAAGGTGCCACTCCCACTGTCCTTTCCTAATAAAATGAGGAAATTGCATCGCATTGTCTGAGTAGGTGT
CATTCTATTCTGGGGGGTGGGGTGGGGCAGGACAGCAAGGGGGAGGATTGGGAAGACAATAGCAGGCATG
CTGGGGATGCGGTGGGCTCTATGGCTTCTGAGGCGGAAAGAACCAGCTGGGGCTCTAGGGGGTATCCCC
[124 nt withheld, positions 2730-2853]
C
[91 nt withheld, positions 2855-2945]
A
[49 nt withheld, positions 2947-2995]
CCTTTGACGTTGGAGTCCACGTTCTTT
[37 nt withheld, positions 3023-3059]
ACCCTATCTCGGTCTATTCTTTTGATTTATAAGGGATTTTGCCGATTTCGGCCTATTGGTTAAAAAATGA
GCTGATTTAACAAAAATTTAACGCGAATTAATTCTGTGGAATGTGTGTCAGTTAGGGTGTGGAAAGTCCC
CAGGCTCCCCAGCAGGCAGAAGTATGCAAAGCATGCATCTCAATTAGTCAGCAACCAGGTGTGGAAAGTC
CCCAGGCTCCCCAGCAGGCAGAAGTATGCAAAGCATGCATCTCAATTAGTCAGCAACCATAGTCCCGCCC
CTAACTCCGCCCATCCCGCCCCTAACTCCGCCCAGTTCCGCCCATTCTCCGCCCCATGGCTGACTAATTT
TTTTTATTTATGCAGAGGCCGAGGCCGCCTCTGCCTCTGAGCTATTCCAGAAGTAGTGAGGAGGCTTTTT
TGGAGGCCTAGGCTTTTGCAAAAAGCTCCCGGGAGCTTGTATATCCATTTTCGGATCTGATCAAGAGACA
GGATGAGGATCGTTTCGCATGATTGAACAAGATGGATTGCACGCAGGTTCTCCGGCCGCTTGGGTGGAGA
GGCTATTCGGCTATGACTGGGCACAACAGACAATCGGCTGCTCTGATGCCGCCGTGTTCCGGCTGTCAGC
GCAGGGGCGCCCGGTTCTTTTTGTCAAGACCGACCTGTCCGGTGCCCTGAATGAACTGCAGGACGAGGCA
GCGCGGCTATCGTGGCTGGCCACGACGGGCGTTCCTTGCGCAGCTGTGCTCGACGTTGTCACTGAAGCGG
GAAGGGACTGGCTGCTATTGGGCGAAGTGCCGGGGCAGGATCTCCTGTCATCTCACCTTGCTCCTGCCGA
GAAAGTATCCATCATGGCTGATGCAATGCGGCGGCTGCATACGCTTGATCCGGCTACCTGCCCATTCGAC
CACCAAGCGAAACATCGCATCGAGCGAGCACGTACTCGGATGGAAGCCGGTCTTGTCGATCAGGATGATC
TGGACGAAGAGCATCAGGGGCTCGCGCCAGCCGAACTGTTCGCCAGGCTCAAGGCGCGCATGCCCGACGG
CGAGGATCTCGTCGTGACCCATGGCGATGCCTGCTTGCCGAATATCATGGTGGAAAATGGCCGCTTTTCT
GGATTCATCGACTGTGGCCGGCTGGGTGTGGCGGACCGCTATCAGGACATAGCGTTGGCTACCCGTGATA
TTGCTGAAGAGCTTGGCGGCGAATGGGCTGACCGCTTCCTCGTGCTTTACGGTATCGCCGCTCCCGATTC
GCAGCGCATCGCCTTCTATCGCCTTCTTGACGAGTTCTTCTGAGCGGGACTCTGGGGTTCGAAATGACCG
ACCAAGCGACGCCCAACCTGCCATCACGAGATTTCGATTCCACCGCCGCCTTCTATGAAAGGTTGGGCTT
CGGAATCGTTTTCCGGGACGCCGGCTGGATGATCCTCCAGCGCGGGGATCTCATGCTGGAGTTCTTCGCC
CACCCCAACTTGTTTATTGCAGCTTATAATGGTTACAAATAAAGCAATAGCATCACAAATTTCACAAATA
AAGCATTTTTTTCACTGCATTCTAGTTGTGGTTTGTCCAAACTCATCAATGTATCTTATCATGTCTGTAT
ACCGTCGACCTCTAGCTAGAGCTTGGCGTAATCATGGTCATAGCTGTTTCCTGTGTGAAATTGTTATCCG
CTCACAATTCCACACAACATACGAGCCGGAAGCATAAAGTGTAAAGCCTGGGGTGCCTAATGAGTGAGCT
AACTCACATTAATTGCGTTGCGCTCACTGCCCGCTTTCCAGTCGGGAAACCTGTCGTGCCAGCTGCATTA
ATGAATCGGCCAACGCGCGGGGAGAGGCGGTTTGCGTATTGGGCGCTCTTCCGCTTCCTCGCTCACTGAC
TCGCTGCGCTCGGTCGTTCGGCTGCGGCGAGCGGTATCAGCTCACTCAAAGGCGGTAATACGGTTATCCA
CAGAATCAGGGGATAACGCAGGAAAGAACATGTGAGCAAAAGGCCAGCAAAAGGCCAGGAACCGTAAAAA
GGCCGCGTTGCTGGCGTTTTTCCATAGGCTCCGCCCCCCTGACGAGCATCACAAAAATCGACGCTCAAGT
CAGAGGTGGCGAAACCCGACAGGACTATAAAGATACCAGGCGTTTCCCCCTGGAAGCTCCCTCGTGCGCT
CTCCTGTTCCGACCCTGCCGCTTACCGGATACCTGTCCGCCTTTCTCCCTTCGGGAAGCGTGGCGCTTTC
TCATAGCTCACGCTGTAGGTATCTCAGTTCGGTGTAGGTCGTTCGCTCCAAGCTGGGCTGTGTGCACGAA
CCCCCCGTTCAGCCCGACCGCTGCGCCTTATCCGGTAACTATCGTCTTGAGTCCAACCCGGTAAGACACG
ACTTATCGCCACTGGCAGCAGCCACTGGTAACAGGATTAGCAGAGCGAGGTATGTAGGCGGTGCTACAGA
GTTCTTGAAGTGGTGGCCTAACTACGGCTACACTAGAAGAACAGTATTTGGTATCTGCGCTCTGCTGAAG
CCAGTTACCTTCGGAAAAAGAGTTGGTAGCTCTTGATCCGGCAAACAAACCACCGCTGGTAGCGGTGGTT
TTTTTGTTTGCAAGCAGCAGATTACGCGCAGAAAAAAAGGATCTCAAGAAGATCCTTTGATCTTTTCTAC
GGGGTCTGACGCTCAGTGGAACGAAAACTCACGTTAAGGGATTTTGGTCATGAGATTATCAAAAAGGATC
TTCACCTAGATCCTTTTAAATTAAAAATGAAGTTTTAAATCAATCTAAAGTATATATGAGTAAACTTGGT
CTGACAGTTACCAATGCTTAATCAGTGAGGCACCTATCTCAGCGATCTGTCTATTTCGTTCATCCATAGT
TGCCTGACTCCCCGTCGTGTAGATAACTACGATACGGGAGGGCTTACCATCTGGCCCCAGTGCTGCAATG
ATACCGCGAGACCCACGCTCACCGGCTCCAGATTTATCAGCAATAAACCAGCCAGCCGGAAGGGCCGAGC
GCAGAAGTGGTCCTGCAACTTTATCCGCCTCCATCCAGTCTATTAATTGTTGCCGGGAAGCTAGAGTAAG
TAGTTCGCCAGTTAATAGTTTGCGCAACGTTGTTGCCATTGCTACAGGCATCGTGGTGTCACGCTCGTCG
TTTGGTATGGCTTCATTCAGCTCCGGTTCCCAACGATCAAGGCGAGTTACATGATCCCCCATGTTGTGCA
AAAAAGCGGTTAGCTCCTTCGGTCCTCCGATCGTTGTCAGAAGTAAGTTGGCCGCAGTGTTATCACTCAT
GGTTATGGCAGCACTGCATAATTCTCTTACTGTCATGCCATCCGTAAGATGCTTTTCTGTGACTGGTGAG
TACTCAACCAAGTCATTCTGAGAATAGTGTATGCGGCGACCGAGTTGCTCTTGCCCGGCGTCAATACGGG
ATAATACCGCGCCACATAGCAGAACTTTAAAAGTGCTCATCATTGGAAAACGTTCTTCGGGGCGAAAACT
CTCAAGGATCTTACCGCTGTTGAGATCCAGTTCGATGTAACCCACTCGTGCACCCAACTGATCTTCAGCA
TCTTTTACTTTCACCAGCGTTTCTGGGTGAGCAAAAACAGGAAGGCAAAATGCCGCAAAAAAGGGAATAA
GGGCGACACGGAAATGTTGAATACTCATACTCTTCCTTTTTCAATATTATTGAAGCATTTATCAGGGTTA
TTGTCTCATGAGCGGATACATATTTGAATGTATTTAGAAAAATAAACAAATAGGGGTTCCGCGCACATTT
CCCCGAAAAGTGCCACCTGACGTC
Features (pLannotate 1.2.2; 23 found; start..end, strand, type, name):
     28..80      -  misc_feature   bom (fragment): basis of mobility region from pBR322
    235..614     +  enhancer       CMV enhancer: human cytomegalovirus immediate early enhancer
    615..818     +  promoter       CMV promoter: human cytomegalovirus (CMV) immediate early promoter
    814..847     +  LTR            5' LTR (truncated) (fragment): truncated 5' long terminal repeat (LTR) from HIV-1
    863..881     +  promoter       T7 promoter: promoter for bacteriophage T7 RNA polymerase
    904..960     +  CDS            ABP140 (fragment): AB140_YEAST - Also known as TRM140. Experimental evidence at protein level: Swiss-Prot protein existence level 1. S-adenosyl-L-methionine-dependent methyltransferase that mediates N(3)-methylcytidine modification of residue 32 of the tRNA anticodon loop of tRNA(Thr) and tRNA(Ser). Binds F-actin and shows weak F-actin cross-linking activity. From Saccharomyces cerevisiae (strain ATCC 204508 / S288c) (Baker's yeast).
    964..1635    +  CDS            Dronpa: Dronpa is a photoswitchable green fluorescent protein published in 2004, derived from Echinophyllia sp. SC22.
   1660..2352    +  CDS            TagRFP: TagRFP is a basic (constitutively fluorescent) red fluorescent protein published in 2007, derived from Entacmaea quadricolor. It has very low acid sensitivity.
   2416..2434    -  promoter       SP6 promoter: promoter for bacteriophage SP6 RNA polymerase
   2460..2684    +  polyA_signal   bGH poly(A) signal: bovine growth hormone polyadenylation signal
   2688..2709    +  promoter       SV40 promoter (fragment): SV40 enhancer and early promoter
   2730..3158    +  rep_origin     f1 ori (sequence partly withheld): f1 bacteriophage origin of replication; arrow indicates direction of (+) strand synthesis
   3172..3501    +  promoter       SV40 promoter: SV40 enhancer and early promoter
   3568..4359    +  CDS            neo: KKA2_KLEPN - Also known as kan, nptII. Experimental evidence at protein level: Swiss-Prot protein existence level 1. Resistance to kanamycin, neomycin, paromomycin, ribostamycin, butirosin and gentamicin B. From Klebsiella pneumoniae.
   4383..4541    +  CDS            ble (fragment): BLE_KLEPN - Experimental evidence at protein level: Swiss-Prot protein existence level 1. Binding protein with a strong affinity to the bleomycin family of antibiotics. Binds to CL990; an antimitotic-antibiotic compound. From Klebsiella pneumoniae.
   4536..4657    +  polyA_signal   SV40 poly(A) signal: SV40 polyadenylation signal
   4730..4746    -  protein_bind   lac operator: The lac repressor binds to the lac operator to inhibit transcription in E. coli. This inhibition can be relieved by adding lactose or isopropyl-β-D-thiogalactopyranoside (IPTG). lac repressor encoded by lacI
   4754..4784    -  promoter       lac promoter: promoter for the E. coli lac operon
   4799..4820    -  protein_bind   CAP binding site: CAP binding activates transcription in the presence of cAMP. E. coli catabolite activator protein
   4833..4925    -  CDS            lacI (fragment): lac repressor; lacI; The lac repressor binds to the lac operator to inhibit transcription in E. coli. This inhibition can be relieved by adding lactose or isopropyl-β-D-thiogalactopyranoside (IPTG).
   5108..5696    -  rep_origin     ori: high-copy-number ColE1/pMB1/pBR322/pUC origin of replication
   5867..6727    -  CDS            AmpR: β-lactamase; bla; confers resistance to ampicillin, carbenicillin, and related antibiotics
   6728..6832    -  promoter       AmpR promoter: bla
