[The description below was written by a language model from this plasmid's Addgene catalogue record and pLannotate feature annotations shown in this document.]
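Description:
pcDNA3-Lifeact-μDpTT is a mammalian expression plasmid built on the pcDNA3 backbone, roughly 6.8 kb in total. It is propagated in E. coli through a high-copy ColE1/pUC-type origin with ampicillin selection (AmpR under its own bla promoter). An SV40 early promoter drives a neomycin phosphotransferase cassette ending in an SV40 polyadenylation signal, which allows G418 selection of stably transfected mammalian cells. The backbone also carries an f1 origin. T7 and SP6 phage promoters flank the cloning region, and short lac-region, ble and other fragments in the annotation appear to be backbone remnants or partial matches rather than functional parts.

The payload, cloned between HindIII and EcoRI, is a single fusion open reading frame of about 1.45 kb, expressed from the CMV immediate-early enhancer/promoter and terminated by the bovine growth hormone polyadenylation signal. At its N-terminus is Lifeact, the 17-residue F-actin-binding peptide from budding yeast Abp140, which directs the fusion to actin filaments. This is followed by Dronpa carrying the H193T mutation, termed μDronpa, which the record describes as chromophore-removed. According to the alternative insert name, a DEVD linker joins it to the red fluorescent protein TagRFP-T; the annotation labels this reading frame simply as TagRFP.

Together the two proteins form a DrFLINC pair, a variant of the FLINC principle in which proximity of Dronpa to TagRFP-T increases the fluctuation of the red fluorescence. The construct therefore serves as an actin-targeted, fluctuating red label for live-cell super-resolution imaging based on fluorescence fluctuations.
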