Addgene plasmid #182322: pcDNA3-Lifeact-μDpTT
Purpose: Actin-targeted Dronpa chromophore-removed FLINC (DrFLINC) pair. Fluctuating red-fluorescent label for live-cell super-resolution imaging.
Depositing lab: Jin Zhang. Publication: DrFLINC Contextualizes Super-resolution Activity Imaging. Lin W, Mo GCH, Mehta S, Zhang J. J Am Chem Soc. 2021 Sep 22;143(37):14951-14955. doi: 10.1021/jacs.1c05530. Epub 2021 Sep 13. PubMed 34516108.
Backbone
  Vector backbone: pcDNA3
  Backbone size w/o insert (bp): 5412
  Total vector size (bp): 6846
  Vector type: Mammalian Expression
  Selectable markers: Neomycin (select with G418)
Growth in bacteria
  Bacterial resistance: Ampicillin, 100 μg/mL
  Growth temperature: 37°C
  Growth strain: DH5alpha
  Copy number: High Copy
Gene/Insert
  Gene/Insert name: Lifeact-μDronpa-TagRFP-T (alt name: Lifact-Dronpa(H193T)-DEVD-TagRFP-T)
  Insert size (bp): 1452
  Mutation: Dronpa contains H193T mutation.
  Promoter: CMV
  Tag / fusion protein: N-terminal 17 amino acids from budding yeast Abp140 ("Lifeact") (N terminal on insert)
  Cloning method: Restriction Enzyme; 5′ cloning site HindIII (not destroyed); 3′ cloning site EcoRI (not destroyed)
  Sequencing primers: 5′ CMV forward; 3′ BGH reverse
Terms and licenses: Academic/Nonprofit Terms; Industry Terms: Not Available to Industry
How to cite: pcDNA3-Lifeact-μDpTT was a gift from Jin Zhang (Addgene plasmid # 182322 ; http://n2t.net/addgene:182322 ; RRID:Addgene_182322)
